>Addgene plasmid #177785 | L4440_BioBrick-hif-1-sgRNA-B | addgene full sequence | sequence record 354717 | Addgene NGS Result
TGTGCAAAAAAGCGGTTAGCTCCTTCGGTCCTCCGATCGTTGTCAGAAGTAAGTTGGCCGCAGTGTTATC
ACTCATGGTTATGGCAGCACTGCATAATTCTCTTACTGTCATGCCATCCGTAAGATGCTTTTCTGTGACT
GGTGAGTACTCAACCAAGTCATTCTGAGAATAGTGTATGCGGCGACCGAGTTGCTCTTGCCCGGCGTCAA
TACGGGATAATACCGCGCCACATAGCAGAACTTTAAAAGTGCTCATCATTGGAAAACGTTCTTCGGGGCG
AAAACTCTCAAGGATCTTACCGCTGTTGAGATCCAGTTCGATGTAACCCACTCGTGCACCCAACTGATCT
TCAGCATCTTTTACTTTCACCAGCGTTTCTGGGTGAGCAAAAACAGGAAGGCAAAATGCCGCAAAAAAGG
GAATAAGGGCGACACGGAAATGTTGAATACTCATACTCTTCCTTTTTCAATATTATTGAAGCATTTATCA
GGGTTATTGTCTCATGAGCGGATACATATTTGAATGTATTTAGAAAAATAAACAAATAGGGGTTCCGCGC
ACATTTCCCCGAAAAGTGCCACCTAAATTGTAAGCGTTAATATTTTGTTAAAATTCGCGTTAAATTTTTG
TTAAATCAGCTCATTTTTTAACCAATAGGCCGAAATCGGCAAAATCCCTTATAAATCAAAAGAATAGACC
GAGATAGGGT
[37 nt withheld, positions 711-747]
AAAGAACGTGGACTCCAACGTCAAAGG
[49 nt withheld, positions 775-823]
T
[91 nt withheld, positions 825-915]
G
[124 nt withheld, positions 917-1040]
CCCATTCGCCATTCAGGCTGCGCAACTGTTGGGAAGGGCGATCGGTGCGGGCCTCTTCGCTATTACGCCA
GCTGGCGAAAGGGGGATGTGCTGCAAGGCGATTAAGTTGGGTAACGCCAGGGTTTTCCCAGTCACGACGT
TGTAAAACGACGGCCAGTGAGCGCGCGGAATTCGCGGCCGCTTCTAGAGTAATACGACTCACTATAGGGA
AAATTTGAGCAACTCTCAGGTTTTAGAGCTAGAAATAGCAAGTTAAAATAAGGCTAGTCCGTTATCAACT
TGAAAAAGTGGCACCGAGTCGGTGCTTTTTTTAGGTTCTGTTAAGTAACTGATAATACGACTCACTATAG
GGACTTCTCAAAAAAATTATGGGTTTTAGAGCTAGAAATAGCAAGTTAAAATAAGGCTAGTCCGTTATCA
ACTTGAAAAAGTGGCACCGAGTCGGTGCTTTTTTTAGGTTCTGTTAAGTAACTGATACTAGTAGCGGCCG
CTGCAGATTTCGATAAGCCAGGTTGCTTCCTCGCTCACTGACTCGCTGCGCTCGGTCGTTCGGCTGCGGC
GAGCGGTATCAGCTCACTCAAAGGCGGTAATACGGTTATCCACAGAATCAGGGGATAACGCAGGAAAGAA
CATGTGAGCAAAAGGCCAGCAAAAGGCCAGGAACCGTAAAAAGGCCGCGTTGCTGGCGTTTTTCCATAGG
CTCCGCCCCCCTGACGAGCATCACAAAAATCGACGCTCAAGTCAGAGGTGGCGAAACCCGACAGGACTAT
AAAGATACCAGGCGTTTCCCCCTGGAAGCTCCCTCGTGCGCTCTCCTGTTCCGACCCTGCCGCTTACCGG
ATACCTGTCCGCCTTTCTCCCTTCGGGAAGCGTGGCGCTTTCTCATAGCTCACGCTGTAGGTATCTCAGT
TCGGTGTAGGTCGTTCGCTCCAAGCTGGGCTGTGTGCACGAACCCCCCGTTCAGCCCGACCGCTGCGCCT
TATCCGGTAACTATCGTCTTGAGTCCAACCCGGTAAGACACGACTTATCGCCACTGGCAGCAGCCACTGG
TAACAGGATTAGCAGAGCGAGGTATGTAGGCGGTGCTACAGAGTTCTTGAAGTGGTGGCCTAACTACGGC
TACACTAGAAGAACAGTATTTGGTATCTGCGCTCTGCTGAAGCCAGTTACCTTCGGAAAAAGAGTTGGTA
GCTCTTGATCCGGCAAACAAACCACCGCTGGTAGCGGTGGTTTTTTTGTTTGCAAGCAGCAGATTACGCG
CAGAAAAAAAGGATCTCAAGAAGATCCTTTGATCTTTTCTACGGGGTCTGACGCTCAGTGGAACGAAAAC
TCACGTTAAGGGATTTTGGTCATGAGATTATCAAAAAGGATCTTCACCTAGATCCTTTTAAATTAAAAAT
GAAGTTTTAAATCAATCTAAAGTATATATGAGTAAACTTGGTCTGACAGTTACCAATGCTTAATCAGTGA
GGCACCTATCTCAGCGATCTGTCTATTTCGTTCATCCATAGTTGCCTGACTCCCCGTCGTGTAGATAACT
ACGATACGGGAGGGCTTACCATCTGGCCCCAGTGCTGCAATGATACCGCGAGACCCACGCTCACCGGCTC
CAGATTTATCAGCAATAAACCAGCCAGCCGGAAGGGCCGAGCGCAGAAGTGGTCCTGCAACTTTATCCGC
CTCCATCCAGTCTATTAATTGTTGCCGGGAAGCTAGAGTAAGTAGTTCGCCAGTTAATAGTTTGCGCAAC
GTTGTTGCCATTGCTACAGGCATCGTGGTGTCACGCTCGTCGTTTGGTATGGCTTCATTCAGCTCCGGTT
CCCAACGATCAAGGCGAGTTACATGATCCCCCATGT
Features (pLannotate 1.2.2; 11 found; start..end, strand, type, name):
    455..559     -  promoter       AmpR promoter: bla
    612..1040    -  rep_origin     f1 ori (sequence partly withheld): f1 bacteriophage origin of replication; arrow indicates direction of (+) strand synthesis
   1045..1200    -  CDS            lacZα (fragment): LacZα fragment of β-galactosidase; lacZ fragment
   1208..1229    +  misc_feature   BioBrick prefix: BioBrick prefix for parts that do not start with "ATG"
   1230..1248    +  promoter       T7 promoter: promoter for bacteriophage T7 RNA polymerase
   1270..1345    +  misc_RNA       gRNA scaffold: guide RNA scaffold for the Streptococcus pyogenes CRISPR/Cas9 system
   1373..1391    +  promoter       T7 promoter: promoter for bacteriophage T7 RNA polymerase
   1413..1488    +  misc_RNA       gRNA scaffold: guide RNA scaffold for the Streptococcus pyogenes CRISPR/Cas9 system
   1516..1536    +  misc_feature   BioBrick suffix: universal suffix for all parts
   1731..2319    -  rep_origin     ori: high-copy-number ColE1/pMB1/pBR322/pUC origin of replication
   2490..454     -  CDS            AmpR (across the origin): β-lactamase; bla; confers resistance to ampicillin, carbenicillin, and related antibiotics
