[The description below was written by a language model from this plasmid's Addgene catalogue record and pLannotate feature annotations shown in this document.]
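Description:
L4440_BioBrick-hif-1-sgRNA-B is a small (about 2.9 kb) bacterial expression plasmid built on L4440_BioBrick-sgRNA, a derivative of the L4440 feeding vector used in C. elegans work. It is designed to produce single guide RNAs in E. coli HT115, the strain conventionally fed to worms in RNA-feeding experiments. The plasmid replicates at high copy from a ColE1/pUC-type origin and is selected with ampicillin through the bla (β-lactamase) gene driven by its own AmpR promoter. An f1 phage origin and a residual lacZα fragment are also carried over from the backbone.

The payload sits between a BioBrick prefix and suffix, a standardised arrangement of flanking sites that allows modular, iterative assembly of parts. Within it are two tandem, same-orientation expression units. Each consists of a T7 promoter followed by a short gap that fits a spacer and then the Streptococcus pyogenes Cas9 guide RNA scaffold. The catalogue entry lists two guide sequences, consistent with these two cassettes, and both are directed at the promoter region of the C. elegans hif-1 gene. Transcription depends on T7 RNA polymerase supplied by the host.

According to the stated purpose and the associated publication title, the bacteria overexpress the sgRNAs, which are then ingested by the worms to drive CRISPR activation of the endogenous gene. The plasmid encodes no Cas9 or dCas9 activator, so that component must be supplied separately, presumably by the worm strain. The cloning sites used to insert the guides are not recorded.
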