Addgene plasmid #177785: L4440_BioBrick-hif-1-sgRNA-B
Purpose: Overexpression of sgRNAs in E. coli HT115 (targeting C. elegans hif-1 promoter)
Depositing lab: Michael Ristow. Depositing organization: ETH Zurich (Swiss Federal Institute of Technology). Publication: Ingestion of single guide RNAs induces gene overexpression and extends lifespan in C. elegans via CRISPR activation. Fischer F, Benner C, Goyala A, Grigolon G, Vitiello D, Wu J, Zarse K, Ewald CY, Ristow M. J Biol Chem. 2022 May 27:102085. doi: 10.1016/j.jbc.2022.102085. PubMed 35636511.
Backbone
  Vector backbone: L4440_BioBrick-sgRNA
  Vector type: Bacterial Expression
Growth in bacteria
  Bacterial resistance: Ampicillin, 100 μg/mL
  Growth temperature: 37°C
  Growth strain: DH5alpha
  Copy number: High Copy
Gene/Insert
  Gene/Insert name: hif-1
  gRNA/shRNA sequence: AAAATTTGAGCAACTCTCAGGTTTTAGAGCTAGAAATAGCAAGTTAAAATAAGGCTAGTCCGTTATCAACTTGAAAAAGTGGCACCGAGTCGGTGCTTTTTTT and ACTTCTCAAAAAAATTATGGGTTTTAGAGCTAGAAATAGCAAGTTAAAATAAGGCTAGTCCGTTATCAACTTGAAAAAGTGGCACCGAGTCGGTGCTTTTTTT
  Species: C. elegans (nematode)
  Entrez Gene: hif-1 (a.k.a. CELE_F38A6.3)
  Cloning method: Restriction Enzyme; 5′ cloning site Unknown (unknown if destroyed); 3′ cloning site Unknown (unknown if destroyed)
  Sequencing primers: 5′ Unknown
Terms and licenses: Academic/Nonprofit Terms; Industry Terms: Not Available to Industry
How to cite: L4440_BioBrick-hif-1-sgRNA-B was a gift from Michael Ristow (Addgene plasmid # 177785 ; http://n2t.net/addgene:177785 ; RRID:Addgene_177785)
