>Addgene plasmid #177785 | L4440_BioBrick-hif-1-sgRNA-B | depositor partial sequence | sequence record 344964 | Vector sequence identical to L4440_BioBrick-sgRNA except for containing two sgRNAs targeting the C. elegans hif-1 promoter
TAATACGACTCACTATAGGGAAAATTTGAGCAACTCTCAGGTTTTAGAGCTAGAAATAGCAAGTTAAAAT
AAGGCTAGTCCGTTATCAACTTGAAAAAGTGGCACCGAGTCGGTGCTTTTTTTAGGTTCTGTTAAGTAAC
TGATAATACGACTCACTATAGGGACTTCTCAAAAAAATTATGGGTTTTAGAGCTAGAAATAGCAAGTTAA
AATAAGGCTAGTCCGTTATCAACTTGAAAAAGTGGCACCGAGTCGGTGCTTTTTTT
